Addgene plasmid #211527: BPK1520 sgFADD
Purpose: Deletes FADD
Depositing lab: Richard Possemato. Depositing organization: NYU Grossman School of Medicine. Publication: Glucose limitation protects cancer cells from apoptosis induced by pyrimidine restriction and replication inhibition. Nam M, Xia W, Mir AH, Jerrett A, Spinelli JB, Huang TT, Possemato R. Nat Metab. 2024 Dec;6(12):2338-2353. doi: 10.1038/s42255-024-01166-w. Epub 2024 Nov 26. PubMed 39592843.
Backbone
  Vector backbone: BPK1520
  Vector type: Mammalian Expression, CRISPR
Growth in bacteria
  Bacterial resistance: Ampicillin, 100 μg/mL
  Growth temperature: 37°C
  Growth strain: NEB Stable
  Copy number: High Copy
Gene/Insert
  Gene/Insert name: sgPIDD
  gRNA/shRNA sequence: GCGCGTCGACGACTTCGAGG
  Species: Synthetic
Terms and licenses: Academic/Nonprofit Terms; Industry Terms: Not Available to Industry
How to cite: BPK1520 sgFADD was a gift from Richard Possemato (Addgene plasmid # 211527 ; http://n2t.net/addgene:211527 ; RRID:Addgene_211527)
