[The description below was written by a language model from this plasmid's Addgene catalogue record and pLannotate feature annotations shown in this document.]
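Description:
BPK1520 sgFADD is a small (about 2.3 kb) mammalian CRISPR guide RNA expression plasmid built on the BPK1520 backbone. It is propagated in bacteria as a high-copy plasmid through a ColE1/pUC-type origin of replication and selected with ampicillin via a β-lactamase gene driven by its native bla promoter. The annotated features show no mammalian selection marker, reporter or Cas9 coding sequence, so the nuclease must be supplied from a separate construct or a Cas9-expressing cell line, and delivery would be by transient transfection rather than viral packaging.

The payload is a single guide RNA cassette. A human U6 RNA polymerase III promoter sits immediately upstream of a short gap that accommodates the 20-nucleotide synthetic spacer, followed by the Streptococcus pyogenes Cas9 gRNA scaffold. Transcription from U6 yields a complete sgRNA that directs SpCas9 to its genomic target, where repair of the resulting double-strand break can introduce frameshifting indels and knock out the gene. A short attB1 fragment lying upstream of the U6 promoter appears to be a remnant of earlier vector construction and has no evident functional role here.

The plasmid name and stated purpose indicate that the guide targets FADD, the death-receptor adaptor protein involved in apoptotic signalling, for deletion. However, the insert field of the record names the guide as sgPIDD. The record does not resolve this inconsistency, so the target identity should be confirmed against the spacer sequence before use. The target species is likewise not given, since the insert is listed only as synthetic. The associated publication concerns apoptosis in cancer cells under glucose limitation, pyrimidine restriction and replication inhibition.
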