Features (pLannotate 1.2.2; 6 found; start..end, strand, type, name):
     83..671     -  rep_origin     ori: high-copy-number ColE1/pMB1/pBR322/pUC origin of replication
    842..1702    -  CDS            AmpR: β-lactamase; bla; confers resistance to ampicillin, carbenicillin, and related antibiotics
   1703..1807    -  promoter       AmpR promoter: bla
   1845..1862    +  protein_bind   attB1 (fragment): mutant version of attB; recombination site for the Gateway® BP reaction BP Clonase™
   1914..2154    +  promoter       U6 promoter: RNA polymerase III promoter for human U6 snRNA
   2183..2258    +  misc_RNA       gRNA scaffold: guide RNA scaffold for the Streptococcus pyogenes CRISPR/Cas9 system
>Addgene plasmid #211527 | BPK1520 sgFADD | addgene full sequence | sequence record 421066 | Addgene NGS Result
CGAGGTACCTCTCTACATATGACATGTGAGCAAAAGGCCAGCAAAAGGCCAGGAACCGTAAAAAGGCCGC
GTTGCTGGCGTTTTTCCATAGGCTCCGCCCCCCTGACGAGCATCACAAAAATCGACGCTCAAGTCAGAGG
TGGCGAAACCCGACAGGACTATAAAGATACCAGGCGTTTCCCCCTGGAAGCTCCCTCGTGCGCTCTCCTG
TTCCGACCCTGCCGCTTACCGGATACCTGTCCGCCTTTCTCCCTTCGGGAAGCGTGGCGCTTTCTCATAG
CTCACGCTGTAGGTATCTCAGTTCGGTGTAGGTCGTTCGCTCCAAGCTGGGCTGTGTGCACGAACCCCCC
GTTCAGCCCGACCGCTGCGCCTTATCCGGTAACTATCGTCTTGAGTCCAACCCGGTAAGACACGACTTAT
CGCCACTGGCAGCAGCCACTGGTAACAGGATTAGCAGAGCGAGGTATGTAGGCGGTGCTACAGAGTTCTT
GAAGTGGTGGCCTAACTACGGCTACACTAGAAGAACAGTATTTGGTATCTGCGCTCTGCTGAAGCCAGTT
ACCTTCGGAAAAAGAGTTGGTAGCTCTTGATCCGGCAAACAAACCACCGCTGGTAGCGGTGGTTTTTTTG
TTTGCAAGCAGCAGATTACGCGCAGAAAAAAAGGATCTCAAGAAGATCCTTTGATCTTTTCTACGGGGTC
TGACGCTCAGTGGAACGAAAACTCACGTTAAGGGATTTTGGTCATGAGATTATCAAAAAGGATCTTCACC
TAGATCCTTTTAAATTAAAAATGAAGTTTTAAATCAATCTAAAGTATATATGAGTAAACTTGGTCTGACA
GTTACCAATGCTTAATCAGTGAGGCACCTATCTCAGCGATCTGTCTATTTCGTTCATCCATAGTTGCCTG
ACTCCCCGTCGTGTAGATAACTACGATACGGGAGGGCTTACCATCTGGCCCCAGTGCTGCAATGATACCG
CGAGACCCACGCTCACCGGCTCCAGATTTATCAGCAATAAACCAGCCAGCCGGAAGGGCCGAGCGCAGAA
GTGGTCCTGCAACTTTATCCGCCTCCATCCAGTCTATTAATTGTTGCCGGGAAGCTAGAGTAAGTAGTTC
GCCAGTTAATAGTTTGCGCAACGTTGTTGCCATTGCTACAGGCATCGTGGTGTCACGCTCGTCGTTTGGT
ATGGCTTCATTCAGCTCCGGTTCCCAACGATCAAGGCGAGTTACATGATCCCCCATGTTGTGCAAAAAAG
CGGTTAGCTCCTTCGGTCCTCCGATCGTTGTCAGAAGTAAGTTGGCCGCAGTGTTATCACTCATGGTTAT
GGCAGCACTGCATAATTCTCTTACTGTCATGCCATCCGTAAGATGCTTTTCTGTGACTGGTGAGTACTCA
ACCAAGTCATTCTGAGAATAGTGTATGCGGCGACCGAGTTGCTCTTGCCCGGCGTCAATACGGGATAATA
CCGCGCCACATAGCAGAACTTTAAAAGTGCTCATCATTGGAAAACGTTCTTCGGGGCGAAAACTCTCAAG
GATCTTACCGCTGTTGAGATCCAGTTCGATGTAACCCACTCGTGCACCCAACTGATCTTCAGCATCTTTT
ACTTTCACCAGCGTTTCTGGGTGAGCAAAAACAGGAAGGCAAAATGCCGCAAAAAAGGGAATAAGGGCGA
CACGGAAATGTTGAATACTCATACTCTTCCTTTTTCAATATTATTGAAGCATTTATCAGGGTTATTGTCT
CATGAGCGGATACATATTTGAATGTATTTAGAAAAATAAACAAATAGGGGTTCCGCGCACATTTCCCCGA
AAAGTGCCACCTGACGTCGCTAGCTGTACAAAAAAGCAGGCTTTAAAGGAACCAATTCAGTCGACTGGAT
CCGGTACCAAGGTCGGGCAGGAAGAGGGCCTATTTCCCATGATTCCTTCATATTTGCATATACGATACAA
GGCTGTTAGAGAGATAATTAGAATTAATTTGACTGTAAACACAAAGATATTAGTACAAAATACGTGACGT
AGAAAGTAATAATTTCTTGGGTAGTTTGCAGTTTTAAAATTATGTTTTAAAATGGACTATCATATGCTTA
CCGTAACTTGAAAGTATTTCGATTTCTTGGCTTTATATATCTTGTGGAAAGGACGAAACACCGCGCGTCG
ACGACTTCGAGGGTTTTAGAGCTAGAAATAGCAAGTTAAAATAAGGCTAGTCCGTTATCAACTTGAAAAA
GTGGCACCGAGTCGGTGCTTTTTTTAAGCTTGGGCCGCT
